Addgene plasmid #158675: EYFP WC visual barcode
Purpose: tagging clonal populations with whole cell EYFP fluorescent protein
Depositing lab: Ravid Straussman. Depositing organization: Weizmann Institute of Science. Publication: Visual barcodes for clonal-multiplexing of live microscopy-based assays. Kaufman T, Nitzan E, Firestein N, Ginzberg MB, Iyengar S, Patel N, Ben-Hamo R, Porat Z, Hunter J, Hilfinger A, Rotter V, Kafri R, Straussman R. Nat Commun. 2022 May 18;13(1):2725. doi: 10.1038/s41467-022-30008-0. PubMed 35585055.
Backbone
  Vector backbone: pLKO.1
  Backbone size w/o insert (bp): 7387
  Vector type: Mammalian Expression, Lentiviral
  Selectable markers: Puromycin
Growth in bacteria
  Bacterial resistance: Ampicillin, 100 μg/mL
  Growth temperature: 37°C
  Growth strain: NEB Stable
  Copy number: High Copy
Gene/Insert
  Gene/Insert name: EYFP
  Species: H. sapiens (human)
  Insert size (bp): 720
  Promoter: CMV
  Cloning method: Gibson Cloning
Resource information
  A portion of this plasmid was derived from a plasmid made by: pQC NLS YFP IX
Terms and licenses: Academic/Nonprofit Terms; Industry Terms: Not Available to Industry
How to cite: EYFP WC visual barcode was a gift from Ravid Straussman (Addgene plasmid # 158675 ; http://n2t.net/addgene:158675 ; RRID:Addgene_158675)
