[The description below was written by a language model from this plasmid's Addgene catalogue record and pLannotate feature annotations shown in this document.]
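Description:
EYFP WC visual barcode is a third-generation-style, self-inactivating lentiviral expression plasmid built on the pLKO.1 backbone, designed to mark mammalian cell clones with enhanced yellow fluorescent protein distributed throughout the whole cell ("WC"), that is, without a subcellular localisation signal. In bacteria it is maintained as a high-copy plasmid through a ColE1/pUC-type origin and selected with ampicillin via the β-lactamase gene. An f1 origin, lac regulatory remnants, T3/T7 promoters and an SV40 origin and poly(A) signal are also annotated in the backbone.

The viral genome is transcribed from an RSV promoter fused to a truncated HIV-1 5' LTR, followed by the Ψ packaging signal with a partial gag sequence, the Rev response element for Rev-dependent nuclear export, and the cPPT/CTS, which aids nuclear import of the reverse-transcribed genome. It ends in a ΔU3 3' LTR that inactivates LTR promoter activity after integration. Between these elements, the CMV enhancer/promoter drives a single bicistronic transcript. This encodes puromycin N-acetyltransferase, an F2A ribosomal-skipping peptide and mammalian codon-optimised EYFP, so drug resistance and fluorescence are produced as separate proteins from one message and puromycin selection enriches for labelled cells. A WPRE downstream of EYFP enhances transcript stability and expression. The catalogue lists the insert species as human, although EYFP is an engineered jellyfish-derived fluorescent protein, and notes that part of the plasmid derives from an NLS-YFP retroviral construct.

According to the record, the construct is used to tag clonal populations with a distinguishable fluorescent signature. It is one component of a visual barcoding system for multiplexing several clones in live microscopy-based assays.
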