Features (pLannotate 1.2.2; 29 found; start..end, strand, type, name):
      1..304     +  enhancer       CMV enhancer: human cytomegalovirus immediate early enhancer
    305..508     +  promoter       CMV promoter: human cytomegalovirus (CMV) immediate early promoter
    534..1130    +  CDS            PuroR (fragment): puromycin N-acetyltransferase; pac from Streptomyces; confers resistance to puromycin
   1170..1235    +  CDS            F2A: 2A peptide from foot-and-mouth disease virus polyprotein Eukaryotic ribosomes fail to insert a peptide bond between the Gly and Pro residues, yielding separate polypeptides.
   1242..1961    +  CDS            EYFP: enhanced YFP mammalian codon-optimized
   1979..2567    +  misc_feature   WPRE: woodchuck hepatitis virus posttranscriptional regulatory element
   2618..2637    +  misc_feature   cPPT/CTS (fragment): central polypurine tract and central termination sequence of HIV-1
   2639..2872    +  LTR            3' LTR (ΔU3): self-inactivating 3' long terminal repeat (LTR) from HIV-1
   2950..3071    +  polyA_signal   SV40 poly(A) signal: SV40 polyadenylation signal
   3111..3246    +  rep_origin     SV40 ori: SV40 origin of replication
   3267..3285    -  promoter       T7 promoter: promoter for bacteriophage T7 RNA polymerase
   3293..3448    +  CDS            lacZα (fragment): LacZα fragment of β-galactosidase; lacZ fragment
   3453..3881    +  rep_origin     f1 ori (sequence partly withheld): f1 bacteriophage origin of replication; arrow indicates direction of (+) strand synthesis
   3934..4038    +  promoter       AmpR promoter: bla
   4039..4899    +  CDS            AmpR: β-lactamase; bla; confers resistance to ampicillin, carbenicillin, and related antibiotics
   5070..5658    +  rep_origin     ori: high-copy-number ColE1/pMB1/pBR322/pUC origin of replication
   5841..5933    +  CDS            lacI (fragment): lac repressor; lacI; The lac repressor binds to the lac operator to inhibit transcription in E. coli. This inhibition can be relieved by adding lactose or isopropyl-β-D-thiogalactopyranoside (IPTG).
   5946..5967    +  protein_bind   CAP binding site: CAP binding activates transcription in the presence of cAMP. E. coli catabolite activator protein
   5982..6012    +  promoter       lac promoter: promoter for the E. coli lac operon
   6020..6036    +  protein_bind   lac operator: The lac repressor binds to the lac operator to inhibit transcription in E. coli. This inhibition can be relieved by adding lactose or isopropyl-β-D-thiogalactopyranoside (IPTG). lac repressor encoded by lacI
   6081..6099    +  promoter       T3 promoter: promoter for bacteriophage T3 RNA polymerase
   6127..6353    +  promoter       RSV promoter: Rous sarcoma virus enhancer/promoter
   6354..6534    +  LTR            5' LTR (truncated): truncated 5' long terminal repeat (LTR) from HIV-1
   6581..6706    +  misc_feature   HIV-1 Ψ: packaging signal of human immunodeficiency virus type 1
   6690..7053    +  CDS            HIV-1 gag (fragment): gag protein from human immunodeficiency virus 1; gag
   7199..7432    +  misc_feature   RRE: The Rev response element (RRE) of HIV-1 allows for Rev-dependent mRNA export from the nucleus to the cytoplasm.
   7809..7837    +  CDS            Rev (fragment): human immunodeficiency virus 1 (HIV-1) Rev protein; rev; enhances nuclear export of unspliced and incompletely spliced viral mRNAs
   7890..8007    +  misc_feature   cPPT/CTS: central polypurine tract and central termination sequence of HIV-1
   8066..8123    +  enhancer       CMV enhancer (fragment): human cytomegalovirus immediate early enhancer
>Addgene plasmid #158675 | EYFP WC visual barcode | addgene full sequence | sequence record 311035 | Addgene NGS Result
CGTTACATAACTTACGGTAAATGGCCCGCCTGGCTGACCGCCCAACGACCCCCGCCCATTGACGTCAATA
ATGACGTATGTTCCCATAGTAACGCCAATAGGGACTTTCCATTGACGTCAATGGGTGGAGTATTTACGGT
AAACTGCCCACTTGGCAGTACATCAAGTGTATCATATGCCAAGTACGCCCCCTATTGACGTCAATGACGG
TAAATGGCCCGCCTGGCATTATGCCCAGTACATGACCTTATGGGACTTTCCTACTTGGCAGTACATCTAC
GTATTAGTCATCGCTATTACCATGGTGATGCGGTTTTGGCAGTACATCAATGGGCGTGGATAGCGGTTTG
ACTCACGGGGATTTCCAAGTCTCCACCCCATTGACGTCAATGGGAGTTTGTTTTGGCACCAAAATCAACG
GGACTTTCCAAAATGTCGTAACAACTCCGCCCCATTGACGCAAATGGGCGGTAGGCGTGTACGGTGGGAG
GTCTATATAAGCAGAGCTCTCTGGCTAACTGTCGGGATCCACCATGACCGAGTACAAGCCCACCGTGCGC
CTCGCCACCCGCGACGACGTGCCCAGGGCCGTCCGCACCCTCGCCGCCGCTTTCGCCGACTACCCCGCCA
CCCGCCACACCGTCGATCCCGACCGCCACATCGAGCGGGTCACCGAGCTGCAAGAACTCTTCCTCACCCG
CGTCGGGCTCGACATCGGCAAGGTGTGGGTCGCTGACGACGGCGCCGCAGTGGCTGTCTGGACCACACCC
GAGAGCGTCGAAGCTGGGGCGGTGTTCGCCGAGATCGGCCCTCGCATGGCCGAGTTGAGCGGTTCCCGGC
TGGCCGCTCAGCAACAGATGGAAGGCCTCCTGGCTCCACACCGGCCCAAGGAGCCCGCATGGTTCCTGGC
CACCGTCGGCGTCTCTCCCGACCACCAGGGCAAGGGTCTGGGCAGCGCCGTCGTGCTCCCCGGAGTGGAG
GCTGCCGAGCGCGCCGGGGTGCCCGCCTTCCTGGAGACCTCCGCACCCCGCAACCTCCCCTTCTACGAGC
GGCTCGGCTTCACCGTCACCGCCGACGTGGAGGTGCCCGAAGGACCACGCACCTGGTGCATGACCCGCAA
GCCCGGTGCCCTGCAGGGATCTGGCGAAGCCAGACACAAACAGAAAATTGTGAAACAGACTTTGAATTTT
GACCTTCTCAAGTTGGCGGGAGACGTGGAGTCCAACCCAGGGCCCGCTAGCATGGTGAGCAAGGGCGAGG
AGCTGTTCACCGGGGTGGTGCCCATCCTGGTCGAGCTGGACGGCGACGTAAACGGCCACAAGTTCAGCGT
GTCCGGCGAGGGCGAGGGCGATGCCACCTACGGCAAGCTGACCCTGAAGTTCATCTGCACCACCGGCAAG
CTGCCCGTGCCCTGGCCCACCCTCGTGACCACCTTCGGCTACGGCCTGCAGTGCTTCGCCCGCTACCCCG
ACCACATGAAGCAGCACGACTTCTTCAAGTCCGCCATGCCCGAAGGCTACGTCCAGGAGCGCACCATCTT
CTTCAAGGACGACGGCAACTACAAGACCCGCGCCGAGGTGAAGTTCGAGGGCGACACCCTGGTGAACCGC
ATCGAGCTGAAGGGCATCGACTTCAAGGAGGACGGCAACATCCTGGGGCACAAGCTGGAGTACAACTACA
ACAGCCACAACGTCTATATCATGGCCGACAAGCAGAAGAACGGCATCAAGGTGAACTTCAAGATCCGCCA
CAACATCGAGGACGGCAGCGTGCAGCTCGCCGACCACTACCAGCAGAACACCCCCATCGGCGACGGCCCC
GTGCTGCTGCCCGACAACCACTACCTGAGCTACCAGTCCGCCCTGAGCAAAGACCCCAACGAGAAGCGCG
ATCACATGGTCCTGCTGGAGTTCGTGACCGCCGCCGGGATCACTCTCGGCATGGACGAGCTGTACAAGTA
AAGACGCGTTAAGTCGACAATCAACCTCTGGATTACAAAATTTGTGAAAGATTGACTGGTATTCTTAACT
ATGTTGCTCCTTTTACGCTATGTGGATACGCTGCTTTAATGCCTTTGTATCATGCTATTGCTTCCCGTAT
GGCTTTCATTTTCTCCTCCTTGTATAAATCCTGGTTGCTGTCTCTTTATGAGGAGTTGTGGCCCGTTGTC
AGGCAACGTGGCGTGGTGTGCACTGTGTTTGCTGACGCAACCCCCACTGGTTGGGGCATTGCCACCACCT
GTCAGCTCCTTTCCGGGACTTTCGCTTTCCCCCTCCCTATTGCCACGGCGGAACTCATCGCCGCCTGCCT
TGCCCGCTGCTGGACAGGGGCTCGGCTGTTGGGCACTGACAATTCCGTGGTGTTGTCGGGGAAATCATCG
TCCTTTCCTTGGCTGCTCGCCTGTGTTGCCACCTGGATTCTGCGCGGGACGTCCTTCTGCTACGTCCCTT
CGGCCCTCAATCCAGCGGACCTTCCTTCCCGCGGCCTGCTGCCGGCTCTGCGGCCTCTTCCGCGTCTTCG
CCTTCGCCCTCAGACGAGTCGGATCTCCCTTTGGGCCGCCTCCCCGCGTCGACTTTAAGACCAATGACTT
ACAAGGCAGCTGTAGATCTTAGCCACTTTTTAAAAGAAAAGGGGGGACTGGAAGGGCTAATTCACTCCCA
ACGAAGACAAGATCTGCTTTTTGCTTGTACTGGGTCTCTCTGGTTAGACCAGATCTGAGCCTGGGAGCTC
TCTGGCTAACTAGGGAACCCACTGCTTAAGCCTCAATAAAGCTTGCCTTGAGTGCTTCAAGTAGTGTGTG
CCCGTCTGTTGTGTGACTCTGGTAACTAGAGATCCCTCAGACCCTTTTAGTCAGTGTGGAAAATCTCTAG
CAGTACGTATAGTAGTTCATGTCATCTTATTATTCAGTATTTATAACTTGCAAAGAAATGAATATCAGAG
AGTGAGAGGAACTTGTTTATTGCAGCTTATAATGGTTACAAATAAAGCAATAGCATCACAAATTTCACAA
ATAAAGCATTTTTTTCACTGCATTCTAGTTGTGGTTTGTCCAAACTCATCAATGTATCTTATCATGTCTG
GCTCTAGCTATCCCGCCCCTAACTCCGCCCATCCCGCCCCTAACTCCGCCCAGTTCCGCCCATTCTCCGC
CCCATGGCTGACTAATTTTTTTTATTTATGCAGAGGCCGAGGCCGCCTCGGCCTCTGAGCTATTCCAGAA
GTAGTGAGGAGGCTTTTTTGGAGGCCTAGGGACGTACCCAATTCGCCCTATAGTGAGTCGTATTACGCGC
GCTCACTGGCCGTCGTTTTACAACGTCGTGACTGGGAAAACCCTGGCGTTACCCAACTTAATCGCCTTGC
AGCACATCCCCCTTTCGCCAGCTGGCGTAATAGCGAAGAGGCCCGCACCGATCGCCCTTCCCAACAGTTG
CGCAGCCTGAATGGCGAATGGG
[124 nt withheld, positions 3453-3576]
C
[91 nt withheld, positions 3578-3668]
A
[49 nt withheld, positions 3670-3718]
CCTTTGACGTTGGAGTCCACGTTCTTT
[37 nt withheld, positions 3746-3782]
ACCCTATCTCGGTCTATTCTTTTGATTTATAAGGGATTTTGCCGATTTCGGCCTATTGGTTAAAAAATGA
GCTGATTTAACAAAAATTTAACGCGAATTTTAACAAAATATTAACGCTTACAATTTAGGTGGCACTTTTC
GGGGAAATGTGCGCGGAACCCCTATTTGTTTATTTTTCTAAATACATTCAAATATGTATCCGCTCATGAG
ACAATAACCCTGATAAATGCTTCAATAATATTGAAAAAGGAAGAGTATGAGTATTCAACATTTCCGTGTC
GCCCTTATTCCCTTTTTTGCGGCATTTTGCCTTCCTGTTTTTGCTCACCCAGAAACGCTGGTGAAAGTAA
AAGATGCTGAAGATCAGTTGGGTGCACGAGTGGGTTACATCGAACTGGATCTCAACAGCGGTAAGATCCT
TGAGAGTTTTCGCCCCGAAGAACGTTTTCCAATGATGAGCACTTTTAAAGTTCTGCTATGTGGCGCGGTA
TTATCCCGTATTGACGCCGGGCAAGAGCAACTCGGTCGCCGCATACACTATTCTCAGAATGACTTGGTTG
AGTACTCACCAGTCACAGAAAAGCATCTTACGGATGGCATGACAGTAAGAGAATTATGCAGTGCTGCCAT
AACCATGAGTGATAACACTGCGGCCAACTTACTTCTGACAACGATCGGAGGACCGAAGGAGCTAACCGCT
TTTTTGCACAACATGGGGGATCATGTAACTCGCCTTGATCGTTGGGAACCGGAGCTGAATGAAGCCATAC
CAAACGACGAGCGTGACACCACGATGCCTGTAGCAATGGCAACAACGTTGCGCAAACTATTAACTGGCGA
ACTACTTACTCTAGCTTCCCGGCAACAATTAATAGACTGGATGGAGGCGGATAAAGTTGCAGGACCACTT
CTGCGCTCGGCCCTTCCGGCTGGCTGGTTTATTGCTGATAAATCTGGAGCCGGTGAGCGTGGGTCTCGCG
GTATCATTGCAGCACTGGGGCCAGATGGTAAGCCCTCCCGTATCGTAGTTATCTACACGACGGGGAGTCA
GGCAACTATGGATGAACGAAATAGACAGATCGCTGAGATAGGTGCCTCACTGATTAAGCATTGGTAACTG
TCAGACCAAGTTTACTCATATATACTTTAGATTGATTTAAAACTTCATTTTTAATTTAAAAGGATCTAGG
TGAAGATCCTTTTTGATAATCTCATGACCAAAATCCCTTAACGTGAGTTTTCGTTCCACTGAGCGTCAGA
CCCCGTAGAAAAGATCAAAGGATCTTCTTGAGATCCTTTTTTTCTGCGCGTAATCTGCTGCTTGCAAACA
AAAAAACCACCGCTACCAGCGGTGGTTTGTTTGCCGGATCAAGAGCTACCAACTCTTTTTCCGAAGGTAA
CTGGCTTCAGCAGAGCGCAGATACCAAATACTGTTCTTCTAGTGTAGCCGTAGTTAGGCCACCACTTCAA
GAACTCTGTAGCACCGCCTACATACCTCGCTCTGCTAATCCTGTTACCAGTGGCTGCTGCCAGTGGCGAT
AAGTCGTGTCTTACCGGGTTGGACTCAAGACGATAGTTACCGGATAAGGCGCAGCGGTCGGGCTGAACGG
GGGGTTCGTGCACACAGCCCAGCTTGGAGCGAACGACCTACACCGAACTGAGATACCTACAGCGTGAGCT
ATGAGAAAGCGCCACGCTTCCCGAAGGGAGAAAGGCGGACAGGTATCCGGTAAGCGGCAGGGTCGGAACA
GGAGAGCGCACGAGGGAGCTTCCAGGGGGAAACGCCTGGTATCTTTATAGTCCTGTCGGGTTTCGCCACC
TCTGACTTGAGCGTCGATTTTTGTGATGCTCGTCAGGGGGGCGGAGCCTATGGAAAAACGCCAGCAACGC
GGCCTTTTTACGGTTCCTGGCCTTTTGCTGGCCTTTTGCTCACATGTTCTTTCCTGCGTTATCCCCTGAT
TCTGTGGATAACCGTATTACCGCCTTTGAGTGAGCTGATACCGCTCGCCGCAGCCGAACGACCGAGCGCA
GCGAGTCAGTGAGCGAGGAAGCGGAAGAGCGCCCAATACGCAAACCGCCTCTCCCCGCGCGTTGGCCGAT
TCATTAATGCAGCTGGCACGACAGGTTTCCCGACTGGAAAGCGGGCAGTGAGCGCAACGCAATTAATGTG
AGTTAGCTCACTCATTAGGCACCCCAGGCTTTACACTTTATGCTTCCGGCTCGTATGTTGTGTGGAATTG
TGAGCGGATAACAATTTCACACAGGAAACAGCTATGACCATGATTACGCCAAGCGCGCAATTAACCCTCA
CTAAAGGGAACAAAAGCTGGAGCTGCAAGCTTAATGTAGTCTTATGCAATACTCTTGTAGTCTTGCAACA
TGGTAACGATGAGTTAGCAACATGCCTTACAAGGAGAGAAAAAGCACCGTGCATGCCGATTGGTGGAAGT
AAGGTGGTACGATCGTGCCTTATTAGGAAGGCAACAGACGGGTCTGACATGGATTGGACGAACCACTGAA
TTGCCGCATTGCAGAGATATTGTATTTAAGTGCCTAGCTCGATACATAAACGGGTCTCTCTGGTTAGACC
AGATCTGAGCCTGGGAGCTCTCTGGCTAACTAGGGAACCCACTGCTTAAGCCTCAATAAAGCTTGCCTTG
AGTGCTTCAAGTAGTGTGTGCCCGTCTGTTGTGTGACTCTGGTAACTAGAGATCCCTCAGACCCTTTTAG
TCAGTGTGGAAAATCTCTAGCAGTGGCGCCCGAACAGGGACTTGAAAGCGAAAGGGAAACCAGAGGAGCT
CTCTCGACGCAGGACTCGGCTTGCTGAAGCGCGCACGGCAAGAGGCGAGGGGCGGCGACTGGTGAGTACG
CCAAAAATTTTGACTAGCGGAGGCTAGAAGGAGAGAGATGGGTGCGAGAGCGTCAGTATTAAGCGGGGGA
GAATTAGATCGCGATGGGAAAAAATTCGGTTAAGGCCAGGGGGAAAGAAAAAATATAAATTAAAACATAT
AGTATGGGCAAGCAGGGAGCTAGAACGATTCGCAGTTAATCCTGGCCTGTTAGAAACATCAGAAGGCTGT
AGACAAATACTGGGACAGCTACAACCATCCCTTCAGACAGGATCAGAAGAACTTAGATCATTATATAATA
CAGTAGCAACCCTCTATTGTGTGCATCAAAGGATAGAGATAAAAGACACCAAGGAAGCTTTAGACAAGAT
AGAGGAAGAGCAAAACAAAAGTAAGACCACCGCACAGCAAGCGGCCGCTGATCTTCAGACCTGGAGGAGG
AGATATGAGGGACAATTGGAGAAGTGAATTATATAAATATAAAGTAGTAAAAATTGAACCATTAGGAGTA
GCACCCACCAAGGCAAAGAGAAGAGTGGTGCAGAGAGAAAAAAGAGCAGTGGGAATAGGAGCTTTGTTCC
TTGGGTTCTTGGGAGCAGCAGGAAGCACTATGGGCGCAGCGTCAATGACGCTGACGGTACAGGCCAGACA
ATTATTGTCTGGTATAGTGCAGCAGCAGAACAATTTGCTGAGGGCTATTGAGGCGCAACAGCATCTGTTG
CAACTCACAGTCTGGGGCATCAAGCAGCTCCAGGCAAGAATCCTGGCTGTGGAAAGATACCTAAAGGATC
AACAGCTCCTGGGGATTTGGGGTTGCTCTGGAAAACTCATTTGCACCACTGCTGTGCCTTGGAATGCTAG
TTGGAGTAATAAATCTCTGGAACAGATTTGGAATCACACGACCTGGATGGAGTGGGACAGAGAAATTAAC
AATTACACAAGCTTAATACACTCCTTAATTGAAGAATCGCAAAACCAGCAAGAAAAGAATGAACAAGAAT
TATTGGAATTAGATAAATGGGCAAGTTTGTGGAATTGGTTTAACATAACAAATTGGCTGTGGTATATAAA
ATTATTCATAATGATAGTAGGAGGCTTGGTAGGTTTAAGAATAGTTTTTGCTGTACTTTCTATAGTGAAT
AGAGTTAGGCAGGGATATTCACCATTATCGTTTCAGACCCACCTCCCAACCCCGAGGGGACCCGATATCG
CGGCCGCAATTCTAGATCTTGAGACAAATGGCAGTATTCATCCACAATTTTAAAAGAAAAGGGGGGATTG
GGGGGTACAGTGCAGGGGAAAGAATAGTAGACATAATAGCAACAGACATACAAACTAAAGAATTACAAAA
ACAAATTACAAAAATTCAAAATTTTCGGGTTTATTACAGGGACAGCAGAGATCCACTTTGGCGCCGGCTC
GAGGGGGCCCGGGGTTATTAATAGTAATCAATTACGGGGTCATTAGTTCATAGCCCATATATGGAGTTCC
G
